Addgene plasmid #68368: TriEx-4 DHX36
Purpose: Expresses the N-terminal histidine-tagged DXH36 gene product upon transfection into Rosetta 2 E. coli and induction with IPTG.
Depositing lab: James Vaughn. Depositing organization: Wake Forest University Health Sciences. Publication: The DEXH protein product of the DHX36 gene is the major source of tetramolecular quadruplex G4-DNA resolving activity in HeLa cell lysates. Vaughn JP, Creacy SD, Routh ED, Joyner-Butt C, Jenkins GS, Pauli S, Nagamine Y, Akman SA. J Biol Chem. 2005 Nov 18;280(46):38117-20. Epub 2005 Sep 7. 10.1074/jbc.C500348200 PubMed 16150737.
Backbone
  Vector backbone: pTriEx-4
  Backbone manufacturer: Novagen
  Backbone size w/o insert (bp): 5238
  Total vector size (bp): 8264
  Vector type: Mammalian Expression, Bacterial Expression, Insect Expression
Growth in bacteria
  Bacterial resistance: Ampicillin, 100 μg/mL
  Growth temperature: 37°C
  Growth strain: XL10 Gold
  Growth instructions: For protein expression, use Rosetta 2 cells and selection plates as well as terrific broth should contain 50 µg/ml ampicillin (or carbenicillin) and 35 µg/ml chloramphenicol.
  Copy number: Unknown
Gene/Insert
  Gene/Insert name: DHX36 (alt names: G4R1; RHAU)
  Species: H. sapiens (human)
  Insert size (bp): 3026
  GenBank ID: NM_020865.2
  Entrez Gene: DHX36 (a.k.a. DDX36, G4R1, MLEL1, RHAU)
  Promoter: CMV ie enhancer/promoter
  Tag / fusion protein: Histidine (N terminal on insert)
  Cloning method: Restriction Enzyme; 5′ cloning site PshAI (unknown if destroyed); 3′ cloning site BamHI (unknown if destroyed)
  Sequencing primers: 5′ GTT ATT GTG CTG TCT CAT CA
Terms and licenses: Academic/Nonprofit Terms; Industry Terms: Not Available to Industry
Depositor comments: For protein expression, use Rosetta 2 cells and selection plates as well as terrific broth should contain 50 µg/ml ampicillin (or carbenicillin) and 35 µg/ml chloramphenicol.
How to cite: TriEx-4 DHX36 was a gift from James Vaughn (Addgene plasmid # 68368 ; http://n2t.net/addgene:68368 ; RRID:Addgene_68368)
