[The description below was written by a language model from this plasmid's Addgene catalogue record.]
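Description:
TriEx-4 DHX36 is an expression plasmid built on the Novagen pTriEx-4 backbone, a multi-host vector catalogued for use in bacterial, insect and mammalian cells. The backbone is about 5.2 kb and the complete construct about 8.3 kb. It is maintained in E. coli under ampicillin selection. The record lists the copy number as unknown, and no feature table is provided, so the origin of replication and other backbone elements are not individually documented.

The payload is a roughly 3 kb cDNA of human DHX36, also known as G4R1 or RHAU. It was inserted by restriction cloning between PshAI and BamHI sites, and the record does not say whether these sites survived cloning. The protein carries an N-terminal histidine tag, which allows purification by immobilised metal affinity chromatography. The only promoter the record names is the CMV immediate-early enhancer/promoter, which would drive transcription in mammalian cells. However, the stated purpose is IPTG-induced production of the tagged protein in Rosetta 2 E. coli. That implies a bacterial inducible promoter in the backbone, consistent with the multi-host design of the pTriEx series, although the record does not list one. Rosetta 2 cells supply tRNAs for codons that are rare in E. coli from a chloramphenicol-selected helper plasmid, which helps with expression of a large human protein and explains the chloramphenicol mentioned in the depositor's comments.

The associated publication identifies the DHX36 product, a DEXH-box protein, as the major source of tetramolecular G4-DNA resolving activity in HeLa cell lysates. The plasmid is therefore suited to producing recombinant His-tagged DHX36 for purification and biochemical study of G-quadruplex resolution.
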