>Addgene plasmid #68368 | TriEx-4 DHX36 | addgene partial sequence | sequence record 124409 | T7 5'-TAATACGACTCACTATAGGG-3'
TTAATCCGGGACCTTTAATTCAACCCAACACAATATATTATAGTTAAATAAGAATTATTATCAAATCATT
TGTATATTAATTAAAATACTATACTGTAAATTACATTTTATTTACAATCAAAGGAGATATACCATGGCAC
ACCATCACCACCATCACTCTTCTGGTAAAGAAACCGCTGCTGCGAAATTTGAACGCCAGCACATGGACTC
GCCACCGCCTTCTGGTCTGGTCCCCCGGGGCAGCGCAGGTTCTGGTACGATTGATGACGACGACAAAATG
AGTTATGACTACCATCAGAACTGGGGCCGTGATGGGGGTCCCCGCAGCTCCGGTGGGGGCTATGGAGGGG
GGCCAGCAGGGGGTCATGGAGGTAACCGAGGCTCCGGAGGAGGCGGCGGCGGCGGAGGGGGTGGTCGAGG
CGGCAGGGGCCGGCATCCCGGGCACCTGAAAGGCCGCGAAATCGGCATGTGGTACGCGAAAAAACAGGGG
CAGAAGAACAAGGAAGCGGAGAGGCAAGAGAGAGCTGTAGTACACATGGATGAACGACGAGAAGAACAAA
TTGTACAGTTACTGAATTCTGTTCAAGCGAAGAATGATAAAGAGTCAGAAGCACAGATATCCTGGTTTGC
TCCTGAGGATCATGGATACGGTACTGAAGTTTCTACTAAGAACACACCATGCTCAGAGAACAAACTTGAC
ATCCAGGAAAAGAAGTTGATAAATCAAGAAAAAAAAATGTTTAGAATCAGGAACAGATCATATATTGACC
GAGATTCTGAGTATCTCTTGCAAGAAAATGAACCAGATGGAACTTTAGACCAAAAATTATTGGAAGATTT
ACAAAAGAAAAAAAATGACCTTCGGTATATTGAAATGCAGCATTTCAGAGAAAAGCTGCCTTCGTATGGA
ATG
