>Addgene plasmid #68368 | TriEx-4 DHX36 | addgene partial sequence | sequence record 124411 | pBR322ori-F 5'-GGGAAACGCCTGGTATCTTT-3'
TCTGACTTGAGCGTCGATTTTTGTGATGCTCGTCAGGGGGCGGAGCCTATGGAAAAACGCCAGCAACGCG
GCCTTTTTACGGTTCCTGGCCTTTTGCTGGCCTTTTGCTCACATGTTCTTTCCTGCGTTATCCCCTGATT
CTGTGGATAACCGTATTACCGCCTTTGAGTGAGCTGATACCGCTCGCCGCAGCCGAACGACCGAGCGCAG
CGTTCCGAGCTTATAACTTCGTATAATGTATGCTATACGAAGTTATGCGATCGCAATTCCAAAAAGCTCA
ACTACAAATTTGATCGCGGACGTGTTAGCCGACACAATTAATAGGCGTCGTGTGGCTATGGCAAAATCGT
CTTCGGAAGCAACTTCTAACGACGAGGGTTGGGACGACGACGATAATCGGCCTAATAAAGCTAACACGCC
CGATGTTAAATATGTCCAAGCTCTATTTAACGTGTTTACGTCGAGTCAATTGTACACTAACGACAGTGAT
GAAAGAAATACAAAAGCGCATAATATTTTGAACGACGTCGAACCTTTATTACAAAACAAAACACAAACGA
ATATCGACAAAGCTAGATTGCTGCTACAAGATTTGGCAAGTTTTGTGGCGTTGAGCGAAAATCCATTAGA
TAGTCCAGCCATCGGTTCGGAAAAACAACCCTTGTTTGAAACTAATCGAAACCTATTTTACAAATCTATT
GAGGATTTAATATTTAAATTCAGATATAAAGACGCTGAAAATCATTTGATTTTCGCTCTAACATACCACC
CTAAAGATTATAAATTTAATGAATTATTAAAATACGTACAACAATTGTCTGTAAATCAACAACGCACAGA
ATCTAGCGCTTAATAAATGTACTAATAACAATGTATCGTGTTTTAATACGCCGGACCAGTGAACAGAGGT
GCGTCTGGTGCAAACTCCTTTACTTTGAACACCAGGGAAACTTCAAGGAGAATTTCCTCCGCATGCTTTC
AGCAAAAAACCCCTCAAGACCCGTTTAGAGGCCCCAAGGGGTTATGCTAGTTACATATGGGCATATGTTG
CCAAACTCTA
