>Addgene plasmid #68368 | TriEx-4 DHX36 | addgene partial sequence | sequence record 125181 | Bglob-pA-R 5'-ttttggcagagggaaaaaga-3'
GGCATTGGCCACACCAGCCACCACCTTCTGATAGGCAGCCTGCACCTGAGGTTAATCACTTAGTGATGGT
GATGGTGATGGTGGTGCTCGAGATCCTCGGGGTCTTCCGGGGCGAGTTCTGGCTGGCTTGCACGTGTATA
CAGCTGTGCGGCCGCAAGCTTCGAACCGGTACCGTCGACCTGCAGGCGCGCCGAGATCTGAGAATTCGGA
TCCACGAGCTCAGATATCGTTGAGGAGAAGCCCGGACTCCGATCCTTTTGGATCCAGTCTTTACTACCTA
CTGAAGGCTTCTACCTTACACATGAAAATTGTTCATGTCCCAGGGTTTGGCATCCAGCCAAAATTTAAAC
AATGATGAAGAATGGCTGTCAAACTGGCTTTTCAGACCACCCCTGAAAAGCTGTCAGCTGTAATATCCAT
CCTGGAATCGTGGCGGAAAGTTCCTGGGAGTTGCCTTTTCCTGTGTTTTGATCAAGTCTATAATAGCTGA
CAGTACTGCACAGTCTCTGGATTTAGTGTCATTCCAGTCTACAGGATGAGGACTTTCAATCTTCTCTTGC
AGAAGAATATCTAGTTCCTTTCTTAATTCCTTAACAAGATGGGCAATTCTTGCTGGAGACTGAAATACAA
TCCACTCATCTACAGCAATAGTTTCCTGATCGTTATCCTTCTGGATGGAAATGTCACCTCCAAAAAACAA
GAGACAGTATGGGGAAACCTCTGTGCAGTCATACAAGTATATACTGCTTGTTCTCATCTTTAGGTGATAG
ATAAGCCAGTTGTAGTGAAAGTCTGTTTGCTCCACATTAACAGATTTAGGATGAACAGCAACCAGGCCAT
CGGTTTTTGTGTAAACTTTTACCATTTTTCTTTTTTTACCCAAATTTAGTCGAATTTTAGCAACTTTGGG
ATATAAACCAGCACAGATGACAGCTTTAATTATCTTCTCATTATCTGAATTTATATTAGATTCTGGATCT
TTAGGATTTCTACTGCTTACAAATCCAGCTCCAAGAAGATGCTCAGCAAACTGTCCTTTCATGTTATGCA
GCATCTGCAGTGTGTTTGAAGACAGAAAATATTCCCAGCAATAGTCCTTTTCGTATCTGAA
